Addgene plasmid #111354: pET-DUET-Prp18
Purpose: protein purification
Depositing lab: Christine Guthrie. Depositing organization: University of California, San Francisco (UCSF).
Backbone
  Vector backbone: pET-DUET
  Backbone manufacturer: Novagen
  Backbone size w/o insert (bp): 5420
  Vector type: Bacterial Expression
Growth in bacteria
  Bacterial resistance: Ampicillin, 100 μg/mL
  Growth temperature: 37°C
  Growth strain: DH5alpha
  Copy number: High Copy
Gene/Insert
  Gene/Insert name: PRP18
  Species: S. cerevisiae (budding yeast)
Terms and licenses: Academic/Nonprofit Terms; Industry Terms: Not Available to Industry
How to cite: pET-DUET-Prp18 was a gift from Christine Guthrie (Addgene plasmid # 111354 ; http://n2t.net/addgene:111354 ; RRID:Addgene_111354)
