[The description below was written by a language model from this plasmid's Addgene catalogue record and pLannotate feature annotations shown in this document.]
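Description:
pET-DUET-Prp18 is a bacterial expression plasmid built on the Novagen pET-DUET backbone, a two-cassette T7 system designed for co-expression of proteins in E. coli. The sequenced construct is about 6.1 kb. It carries an ampicillin resistance gene (β-lactamase with its own promoter) for selection and replicates from a ColE1/pBR322-type origin. The catalogue lists it as high copy, although the annotated rop gene and bom region are features of pBR322-derived backbones that normally moderate copy number. An f1 origin is also present, along with short remnants of a tetracycline resistance gene that are backbone leftovers rather than functional markers.

The insert is PRP18 from Saccharomyces cerevisiae, which encodes a U5 snRNP-associated factor involved in the second step of pre-mRNA splicing. The feature table shows both T7 promoter/lac operator units typical of the Duet design. The first, with its T7 gene 10 ribosome binding site, has no annotated coding sequence following it. The PRP18 open reading frame lies downstream of the second promoter/operator pair and is followed by the T7 terminator. An S-Tag fragment is annotated just after the PRP18 coding region, but the record does not say whether it is fused in frame to the protein, and no other purification tag is annotated. The plasmid-borne lacI gene supplies lac repressor, so transcription stays repressed until IPTG induction in a host that expresses T7 RNA polymerase. The stated purpose is protein purification, that is, producing recombinant yeast Prp18 in bacteria.
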