Features (pLannotate 1.2.2; 21 found; start..end, strand, type, name):
    134..152     +  promoter       T7 promoter: promoter for bacteriophage T7 RNA polymerase
    153..177     +  protein_bind   lac operator: The lac repressor binds to the lac operator to inhibit transcription in E. coli. This inhibition can be relieved by adding lactose or isopropyl-β-D-thiogalactopyranoside (IPTG). lac repressor encoded by lacI
    192..214     +  RBS            RBS: efficient ribosome binding site from bacteriophage T7 gene 10 (Olins and Rangwala, 1989)
    364..382     +  promoter       T7 promoter: promoter for bacteriophage T7 RNA polymerase
    383..407     +  protein_bind   lac operator: The lac repressor binds to the lac operator to inhibit transcription in E. coli. This inhibition can be relieved by adding lactose or isopropyl-β-D-thiogalactopyranoside (IPTG). lac repressor encoded by lacI
    450..1202    +  CDS            PRP18: PRP18_YEAST - Experimental evidence at protein level: Swiss-Prot protein existence level 1. Component of the U4/U5/U6 snRNP, binding principally to the u5 snRNP. It is not absolutely required for the second step of pre-mRNA splicing at low temperatures but is required at higher temperatures. It may stabilize a particular conformation of the U5 snRNP or orient the U5 snRNP within the U4/U5/U6 snRNP or within the spliceosome. From Saccharomyces cerevisiae (strain ATCC 204508 / S288c) (Baker's yeast).
   1218..1259    +  CDS            S-Tag (fragment): affinity and epitope tag derived from pancreatic ribonuclease A
   1289..1306    +  CDS            SET1 (fragment): solubility-enhancement tag derived from T7 phage gene 10B
   1314..1361    +  terminator     T7 terminator: transcription terminator for bacteriophage T7 RNA polymerase
   1398..1853    +  rep_origin     f1 ori (sequence partly withheld): f1 bacteriophage origin of replication; arrow indicates direction of (+) strand synthesis
   1968..2828    -  CDS            AmpR: β-lactamase; bla; confers resistance to ampicillin, carbenicillin, and related antibiotics
   2829..2921    -  promoter       AmpR promoter: bla
   3002..3590    +  rep_origin     ori: high-copy-number ColE1/pMB1/pBR322/pUC origin of replication
   3776..3915    -  misc_feature   bom: basis of mobility region from pBR322
   4017..4208    -  CDS            rop: Rop protein, which maintains plasmids at low copy number; rop
   4225..4605    +  CDS            YPB1_ECOLX: Protein predicted: Swiss-Prot protein existence level 4. From Escherichia coli.
   4667..4731    -  CDS            TcR (fragment): tetracycline efflux protein; tet; confers resistance to tetracycline
   4746..4767    -  protein_bind   CAP binding site: CAP binding activates transcription in the presence of cAMP. E. coli catabolite activator protein
   4780..5862    -  CDS            lacI: lac repressor; lacI; The lac repressor binds to the lac operator to inhibit transcription in E. coli. This inhibition can be relieved by adding lactose or isopropyl-β-D-thiogalactopyranoside (IPTG).
   5863..5940    -  promoter       lacI promoter: lacI
   5948..108     -  CDS            TcR (fragment) (across the origin): tetracycline efflux protein; tet; confers resistance to tetracycline
>Addgene plasmid #111354 | pET-DUET-Prp18 | addgene full sequence | sequence record 217231 | Addgene NGS Result
AAGTGGCGAGCCCGATCTTCCCCATCGGTGATGTCGGCGATATAGGCGCCAGCAACCGCACCTGTGGCGC
CGGTGATGCCGGCCACGATGCGTCCGGCGTAGAGGATCGAGATCGATCTCGATCCCGCGAAATTAATACG
ACTCACTATAGGGGAATTGTGAGCGGATAACAATTCCCCTCTAGAAATAATTTTGTTTAACTTTAAGAAG
GAGATATACCATGGGCAGCAGCCATCACCATCATCACCACAGCCAGGATCCGAATTCGAGCTCGGCGCGC
CTGCAGGTCGACAAGCTTGCGGCCGCATAATGCTTAAGTCGAACAGAAAGTAATCGTATTGTACACGGCC
GCATAATCGAAATTAATACGACTCACTATAGGGGAATTGTGAGCGGATAACAATTCCCCATCTTAGTATA
TTAGTTAAGTATAAGAAGGAGATATACATATGGACCTAGATCTAGCCAGTATCTTAAAAGGTGAAATTTC
TAAGAAGAAGAAAGAGCTGGCCAACTCTAAAGGTGTTCAGCCACCATGCACTGAGAAATTCCAGCCACAT
GAATCCGCAAACATAGACGAAACACCGCGACAGGTAGAACAAGAAAGTACAGATGAAGAAAACCTGTCAG
ACAATCAGAGTGACGATATTAGGACCACCATTAGCAAATTAGAAAATCGGCCAGAAAGGATACAAGAAGC
GATAGCTCAAGACAAAACCATCTCTGTAATCATTGATCCATCACAAATTGGTTCTACTGAAGGAAAACCT
CTTTTGTCAATGAAATGTAATTTATATATTCACGAAATATTATCTCGTTGGAAGGCGTCTTTGGAAGCTT
ATCATCCGGAGCTGTTCTTAGACACTAAAAAAGCACTCTTTCCACTCCTACTGCAACTACGAAGGAACCA
GCTTGCCCCGGATTTACTTATTTCCCTTGCGACCGTTCTCTATCATTTACAACAACCTAAAGAAATAAAT
TTAGCCGTTCAGTCCTATATGAAACTCAGTATCGGCAATGTGGCCTGGCCTATTGGTGTTACTAGCGTAG
GCATTCATGCTCGTAGTGCACATTCGAAAATTCAAGGAGGCCGGAATGCTGCTAACATAATGATTGATGA
AAGAACGCGATTATGGATTACCAGTATTAAAAGATTAATAACTTTTGAAGAATGGTATACCAGCAACCAC
GATAGCTTAGCCTGACTCGAGTCTGGTAAAGAAACCGCTGCTGCGAAATTTGAACGCCAGCACATGGACT
CGTCTACTAGCGCAGCTTAATTAACCTAGGCTGCTGCCACCGCTGAGCAATAACTAGCATAACCCCTTGG
GGCCTCTAAACGGGTCTTGAGGGGTTTTTTGCTGAAAGGAGGAACTATATCCGGATTGGCGAATGGG
[124 nt withheld, positions 1398-1521]
C
[91 nt withheld, positions 1523-1613]
A
[49 nt withheld, positions 1615-1663]
CCTTTGACGTTGGAGTCCACGTTCTTT
[37 nt withheld, positions 1691-1727]
ACCCTATCTCGGTCTATTCTTTTGATTTATAAGGGATTTTGCCGATTTCGGCCTATTGGTTAAAAAATGA
GCTGATTTAACAAAAATTTAACGCGAATTTTAACAAAATATTAACGTTTACAATTTCTGGCGGCACGATG
GCATGAGATTATCAAAAAGGATCTTCACCTAGATCCTTTTAAATTAAAAATGAAGTTTTAAATCAATCTA
AAGTATATATGAGTAAACTTGGTCTGACAGTTACCAATGCTTAATCAGTGAGGCACCTATCTCAGCGATC
TGTCTATTTCGTTCATCCATAGTTGCCTGACTCCCCGTCGTGTAGATAACTACGATACGGGAGGGCTTAC
CATCTGGCCCCAGTGCTGCAATGATACCGCGAGACCCACGCTCACCGGCTCCAGATTTATCAGCAATAAA
CCAGCCAGCCGGAAGGGCCGAGCGCAGAAGTGGTCCTGCAACTTTATCCGCCTCCATCCAGTCTATTAAT
TGTTGCCGGGAAGCTAGAGTAAGTAGTTCGCCAGTTAATAGTTTGCGCAACGTTGTTGCCATTGCTACAG
GCATCGTGGTGTCACGCTCGTCGTTTGGTATGGCTTCATTCAGCTCCGGTTCCCAACGATCAAGGCGAGT
TACATGATCCCCCATGTTGTGCAAAAAAGCGGTTAGCTCCTTCGGTCCTCCGATCGTTGTCAGAAGTAAG
TTGGCCGCAGTGTTATCACTCATGGTTATGGCAGCACTGCATAATTCTCTTACTGTCATGCCATCCGTAA
GATGCTTTTCTGTGACTGGTGAGTACTCAACCAAGTCATTCTGAGAATAGTGTATGCGGCGACCGAGTTG
CTCTTGCCCGGCGTCAATACGGGATAATACCGCGCCACATAGCAGAACTTTAAAAGTGCTCATCATTGGA
AAACGTTCTTCGGGGCGAAAACTCTCAAGGATCTTACCGCTGTTGAGATCCAGTTCGATGTAACCCACTC
GTGCACCCAACTGATCTTCAGCATCTTTTACTTTCACCAGCGTTTCTGGGTGAGCAAAAACAGGAAGGCA
AAATGCCGCAAAAAAGGGAATAAGGGCGACACGGAAATGTTGAATACTCATACTCTTCCTTTTTCAATCA
TGATTGAAGCATTTATCAGGGTTATTGTCTCATGAGCGGATACATATTTGAATGTATTTAGAAAAATAAA
CAAATAGGTCATGACCAAAATCCCTTAACGTGAGTTTTCGTTCCACTGAGCGTCAGACCCCGTAGAAAAG
ATCAAAGGATCTTCTTGAGATCCTTTTTTTCTGCGCGTAATCTGCTGCTTGCAAACAAAAAAACCACCGC
TACCAGCGGTGGTTTGTTTGCCGGATCAAGAGCTACCAACTCTTTTTCCGAAGGTAACTGGCTTCAGCAG
AGCGCAGATACCAAATACTGTCCTTCTAGTGTAGCCGTAGTTAGGCCACCACTTCAAGAACTCTGTAGCA
CCGCCTACATACCTCGCTCTGCTAATCCTGTTACCAGTGGCTGCTGCCAGTGGCGATAAGTCGTGTCTTA
CCGGGTTGGACTCAAGACGATAGTTACCGGATAAGGCGCAGCGGTCGGGCTGAACGGGGGGTTCGTGCAC
ACAGCCCAGCTTGGAGCGAACGACCTACACCGAACTGAGATACCTACAGCGTGAGCTATGAGAAAGCGCC
ACGCTTCCCGAAGGGAGAAAGGCGGACAGGTATCCGGTAAGCGGCAGGGTCGGAACAGGAGAGCGCACGA
GGGAGCTTCCAGGGGGAAACGCCTGGTATCTTTATAGTCCTGTCGGGTTTCGCCACCTCTGACTTGAGCG
TCGATTTTTGTGATGCTCGTCAGGGGGGCGGAGCCTATGGAAAAACGCCAGCAACGCGGCCTTTTTACGG
TTCCTGGCCTTTTGCTGGCCTTTTGCTCACATGTTCTTTCCTGCGTTATCCCCTGATTCTGTGGATAACC
GTATTACCGCCTTTGAGTGAGCTGATACCGCTCGCCGCAGCCGAACGACCGAGCGCAGCGAGTCAGTGAG
CGAGGAAGCGGAAGAGCGCCTGATGCGGTATTTTCTCCTTACGCATCTGTGCGGTATTTCACACCGCAAT
GGTGCACTCTCAGTACAATCTGCTCTGATGCCGCATAGTTAAGCCAGTATACACTCCGCTATCGCTACGT
GACTGGGTCATGGCTGCGCCCCGACACCCGCCAACACCCGCTGACGCGCCCTGACGGGCTTGTCTGCTCC
CGGCATCCGCTTACAGACAAGCTGTGACCGTCTCCGGGAGCTGCATGTGTCAGAGGTTTTCACCGTCATC
ACCGAAACGCGCGAGGCAGCTGCGGTAAAGCTCATCAGCGTGGTCGTGAAGCGATTCACAGATGTCTGCC
TGTTCATCCGCGTCCAGCTCGTTGAGTTTCTCCAGAAGCGTTAATGTCTGGCTTCTGATAAAGCGGGCCA
TGTTAAGGGCGGTTTTTTCCTGTTTGGTCACTGATGCCTCCGTGTAAGGGGGATTTCTGTTCATGGGGGT
AATGATACCGATGAAACGAGAGAGGATGCTCACGATACGGGTTACTGATGATGAACATGCCCGGTTACTG
GAACGTTGTGAGGGTAAACAACTGGCGGTATGGATGCGGCGGGACCAGAGAAAAATCACTCAGGGTCAAT
GCCAGCGCTTCGTTAATACAGATGTAGGTGTTCCACAGGGTAGCCAGCAGCATCCTGCGATGCAGATCCG
GAACATAATGGTGCAGGGCGCTGACTTCCGCGTTTCCAGACTTTACGAAACACGGAAACCGAAGACCATT
CATGTTGTTGCTCAGGTCGCAGACGTTTTGCAGCAGCAGTCGCTTCACGTTCGCTCGCGTATCGGTGATT
CATTCTGCTAACCAGTAAGGCAACCCCGCCAGCCTAGCCGGGTCCTCAACGACAGGAGCACGATCATGCT
AGTCATGCCCCGCGCCCACCGGAAGGAGCTGACTGGGTTGAAGGCTCTCAAGGGCATCGGTCGAGATCCC
GGTGCCTAATGAGTGAGCTAACTTACATTAATTGCGTTGCGCTCACTGCCCGCTTTCCAGTCGGGAAACC
TGTCGTGCCAGCTGCATTAATGAATCGGCCAACGCGCGGGGAGAGGCGGTTTGCGTATTGGGCGCCAGGG
TGGTTTTTCTTTTCACCAGTGAGACGGGCAACAGCTGATTGCCCTTCACCGCCTGGCCCTGAGAGAGTTG
CAGCAAGCGGTCCACGCTGGTTTGCCCCAGCAGGCGAAAATCCTGTTTGATGGTGGTTAACGGCGGGATA
TAACATGAGCTGTCTTCGGTATCGTCGTATCCCACTACCGAGATGTCCGCACCAACGCGCAGCCCGGACT
CGGTAATGGCGCGCATTGCGCCCAGCGCCATCTGATCGTTGGCAACCAGCATCGCAGTGGGAACGATGCC
CTCATTCAGCATTTGCATGGTTTGTTGAAAACCGGACATGGCACTCCAGTCGCCTTCCCGTTCCGCTATC
GGCTGAATTTGATTGCGAGTGAGATATTTATGCCAGCCAGCCAGACGCAGACGCGCCGAGACAGAACTTA
ATGGGCCCGCTAACAGCGCGATTTGCTGGTGACCCAATGCGACCAGATGCTCCACGCCCAGTCGCGTACC
GTCTTCATGGGAGAAAATAATACTGTTGATGGGTGTCTGGTCAGAGACATCAAGAAATAACGCCGGAACA
TTAGTGCAGGCAGCTTCCACAGCAATGGCATCCTGGTCATCCAGCGGATAGTTAATGATCAGCCCACTGA
CGCGTTGCGCGAGAAGATTGTGCACCGCCGCTTTACAGGCTTCGACGCCGCTTCGTTCTACCATCGACAC
CACCACGCTGGCACCCAGTTGATCGGCGCGAGATTTAATCGCCGCGACAATTTGCGACGGCGCGTGCAGG
GCCAGACTGGAGGTGGCAACGCCAATCAGCAACGACTGTTTGCCCGCCAGTTGTTGTGCCACGCGGTTGG
GAATGTAATTCAGCTCCGCCATCGCCGCTTCCACTTTTTCCCGCGTTTTCGCAGAAACGTGGCTGGCCTG
GTTCACCACGCGGGAAACGGTCTGATAAGAGACACCGGCATACTCTGCGACATCGTATAACGTTACTGGT
TTCACATTCACCACCCTGAATTGACTCTCTTCCGGGCGCTATCATGCCATACCGCGAAAGGTTTTGCGCC
ATTCGATGGTGTCCGGGATCTCGACGCTCTCCCTTATGCGACTCCTGCATTAGGAAGCAGCCCAGTAGTA
GGTTGAGGCCGTTGAGCACCGCCGCCGCAAGGAATGGTGCATGCAAGGAGATGGCGCCCAACAGTCCCCC
GGCCACGGGGCCTGCCACCATACCCACGCCGAAACAAGCGCTCATGAGCCCG
